>Addgene plasmid #190166 | EB3N-VVDfast-Halo-iLID | addgene full sequence | sequence record 374286 | Addgene Partial NGS Result
AGTCGCTGCGCGCTGCCTTCGCCCCGTGCCCCGCTCCGCCGCCGCCTCGCGCCGCCCGCCCCGGCTCTGA
CTGACCGCGTTACTCCCACAGGTGAGCGGGCGGGACGGCCCTTCTCCTCCGGGCTGTAATTAGCGCTTGG
TTTAATGACGGCTCGTTTCTTTTCTGTGGCTGCGTGAAAGCCTTAAAGGGCTCCGGGAGGGCCCTTTGTG
CGGGGGGGAGCGGCTCGGGGGGTGCGTGCGTGTGTGTGTGCGTGGGGAGCGCCGCGTGCGGCTCCGCGCT
GCCCGGCGGCTGTGAGCGCTGCGGGCGCGGCGCGGGGCTTTGTGCGCTCCGCAGTGTGCGCGAGGGGAGC
GCGGCCGGGGGCGGTGCCCCGCGGTGCGGGGGGGGCTGCGAGGGGAACAAAGGCTGCGTGCGGGGTGTGT
GCGTGGGGGGGTGAGCAGGGGGTGTGGGCGCGGCGGTCGGGCTGTAACCCCCCCCTGCACCCCCCTCCCC
GAGTTGCTGAGCACGGCCCGGCTTCGGGTGCGGGGCTCCGTGCGGGGCGTGGCGCGGGGCTCGCCGTGCC
GGGCGGGGGGTGGCGGCAGGTGGGGGTGCCGGGCGGGGCGGGGCCGCCYCGGGCCGGGGRGGGCTCGGGG
GRGGGGCGCGGCGGCCCCCGGAGCGCCGGCGGCTGTCGAGGCGCGGCGAGCCGCAGCCATTGCCTTTTAT
GGTAATCGTGCGAGAGGGCGCAGGGACTTCCTTTGTCCCAAATCTGTGCGGAGCCGAAATCTGGGAGGCG
CCGCCGCACCCCCTCTAGCGGGCGCGGGGCGAAGCGGTGCGGCGCCGGCAGGAAGGAAATGGGCGGGGAG
GGCCTTCGTGCGTCGCCGCGCCGCCGTCCCCTTCTCCATCTCCAGCCTCGGGGCTGTCCGCAGGGGGACG
GCTGCCTTCGGGGGGGACGGGGCAGGGCGGGGTTCGGCTTCTGGCGTGTGACCGGCGGGGTTTATATCTT
CCCTTCTCTGTTCCTCCGCAGCCCCCAAGCTAGGCAATTGGGCGCGCCACCATGGCCGTCAATGTGTACT
CCACATCTGTGACCAGTGAAAATCTGAGTCGCCATGATATGCTTGCATGGGTCAACGACTCCCTGCACCT
CAACTATACCAAGATAGAACAGCTTTGTTCAGGGGCAGCCTACTGCCAGTTCATGGACATGCTCTTCCCC
GGCTGTGTGCACTTGAGGAAAGTGAAGTTCCAGGCCAAACTAGAGCATGAATACATCCACAACTTCAAGG
TGCTGCAAGCAGCTTTCAAGAAGATGGGTGTTGACAAAATCATTCCTGTAGAGAAATTAGTGAAAGGAAA
ATTCCAAGATAATTTTGAGTTTATTCAGTGGTTTAAGAAATTCTTTGACGCAAACTATGATGGAAAGGAT
TACAACCCTCTGCTGGCGCGGCAGGGCCAGGACGTAGCGCCACCTCCTAACCCAGGTGATCAGATCTTCA
ACAAATCCAAGAAACTCATTGGCACAGCAGTTCCACAGAGGACGTCCCCCACAGGCCCAAAAAACATGCA
GACCTCTGGCCGGCTGAGCAATGTGGCCCCCCCCTGCATTCTCCGGAAGAATCCTCCATCATCTAGAGGT
GGCGGGGGCAGTGGGGGATCCCATACTCTTTATGCCCCCGGTGGATATGACATTATGGGATATCTGTGCC
AGATCATGAACCGGCCAAACCCGCAGGTGGAACTGGGCCCCGTGGATACATCCTGCGCCTTGGTTCTTTG
TGACCTGAAACAGAAAGACACCCCGGTAGTTTACGCGAGTGAAGCCTTCCTCTACATGACAGGTTACAGC
AACGCAGAGGTGCTGGGCCGGAATTGCCGGTTTCTGCAAAGCCCTGACGGCATGGTGAAGCCCAAGAGCA
CCCGGAAGTACGTGGATAGTAACACAATCAATACTATGCGCAAGGCAATCGACAGGAATGCCGAGGTGCA
GGTTGAAGTAGTCAATTTTAAAAAGAATGGACAGCGATTTGTTAATTTCCTGACTATGATACCTGTTAGG
GACGAAACAGGCGAGTATCGATACTCTATGGGATTCCAGTGCGAAGTCGACGGGAGCGGGGGTGGGAGTA
AGCTTGAAATCGGTACTGGCTTTCCATTCGACCCCCATTATGTGGAAGTCCTGGGCGAGCGCATGCACTA
CGTCGATGTTGGTCCGCGCGATGGCACCCCTGTGCTGTTCCTGCACGGTAACCCGACCTCCTCCTACGTG
TGGCGCAACATCATCCCGCATGTTGCACCGACCCATCGCTGCATTGCTCCAGACCTGATCGGTATGGGCA
AATCCGACAAACCAGACCTGGGTTATTTCTTCGACGACCACGTCCGCTTCATGGATGCCTTCATCGAAGC
CCTGGGTCTGGAAGAGGTCGTCCTGGTCATTCACGACTGGGGCTCCGCTCTGGGTTTCCACTGGGCCAAG
CGCAATCCAGAGCGCGTCAAAGGTATTGCATTTATGGAGTTCATCCGCCCTATCCCGACCTGGGACGAAT
GGCCAGAATTTGCCCGCGAGACCTTCCAGGCCTTCCGCACCACCGACGTCGGCCGCAAGCTGATCATCGA
TCAGAACGTTTTTATCGAGGGTACGCTGCCGATGGGTGTCGTCCGCCCGCTGACTGAAGTCGAGATGGAC
CATTACCGCGAGCCGTTCCTGAATCCTGTTGACCGCGAGCCACTGTGGCGCTTCCCAAACGAGCTGCCAA
TCGCCGGTGAGCCAGCGAACATCGTCGCGCTGGTCGAAGAATACATGGACTGGCTGCACCAGTCCCCTGT
CCCGAAGCTGCTGTTCTGGGGCACCCCAGGCGTTCTGATCCCACCGGCCGAAGCCGCTCGCCTGGCCAAA
AGCCTGCCTAACTGCAAGGCTGTGGACATCGGCCCGGGTCTGAATCTGCTGCAAGAAGACAACCCGGACC
TGATCGGCAGCGAGATCGCGCGCTGGCTGTCCACGCTCGAGATTTCCGGCGCTAGCGGAGGCGGTGGCTC
AGGCGGAGGAGGGTCAGGAGGGGGAGGCAGTGGCGGGGGCGGCTCTGGAGGAGGGGGTTCTGGTGGTGGT
AGCTACGTACTGGCAACCACACTGGAACGGATCGAGAAAAATTTCGTGATTACTGATCCGAGACTGCCTG
ACAACCCAATCATTTTTGCGAGCGATTCCTTCCTGCAGCTGACAGAATATTCTCGGGAAGAGATCCTGGG
GCGCAATTGCCGTTTTCTGCAGGGACCCGAGACAGACCGTGCCACTGTTCGGAAAATCAGAGATGCTATT
GACAACCAGACTGAAGTGACCGTTCAGCTGATCAATTATACCAAGAGCGGCAAGAAGTTCTGGAACGTGT
TCCACCTGCAGCCGATGCGCGATTATAAGGGCGACGTCCAGTACTTCATTGGCGTGCAGCTGGATGGCAC
CGAACGTCTTCATGGCGCCGCTGAGCGTGAGGCGGTCTGCCTGATCAAAAAGACAGCCTTTCAGATTGCT
GAGGCAGCGAACGACGAAAATTACTTTTGAACCGGTCCTAGATAAGTAATGATCATAATCAGCCATATCA
CATCTGTAGAGGTTTTACTTGCTTTAAAAAACCTCCCACACCTCCCCCTGAACCTGAAACATAAAATGAA
TGCAATTGTTGTTGTTAACTTGTTTATTGCAGCTTATAATGGTTACAAATAAAGCAATAGCATCACAAAT
TTCACAAATAAAGCATTTTTTTCACTGCATTCTAGTTGTGGTTTGTCCAAACTCATCAATGTATCTTATC
ATGTCTGGATCAATTCGTAATCATGTCATAGCTGTTTCCTGTGTGAAATTGTTATCCGCTCACAATTCCA
CACAACATACGAGCCGGAAGCATAAAGTGTAAAGCCTGGGGTGCCTAATGAGTGAGCTAACTCACATTAA
TTGCGTTGCGCTCACTGCCCGCTTTCCAGTCGGGAAACCTGTCGTGCCAGCTGCATTAATGAATCGGCCA
ACGCGCGGGGAGAGGCGGTTTGCGTATTGGGCGCTCTTCCGCTTCCTCGCTCACTGACTCGCTGCGCTCG
GTCGTTCGGCTGCGGCGAGCGGTATCAGCTCACTCAAAGGCGGTAATACGGTTATCCACAGAATCAGGGG
ATAACGCAGGAAAGAACATGTGAGCAAAAGGCCAGCAAAAGGCCAGGAACCGTAAAAAGGCCGCGTTGCT
GGCGTTTTTCCATAGGCTCCGCCCCCCTGACGAGCATCACAAAAATCGACGCTCAAGTCAGAGGTGGCGA
AACCCGACAGGACTATAAAGATACCAGGCGTTTCCCCCTGGAAGCTCCCTCGTGCGCTCTCCTGTTCCGA
CCCTGCCGCTTACCGGATACCTGTCCGCCTTTCTCCCTTCGGGAAGCGTGGCGCTTTCTCATAGCTCACG
CTGTAGGTATCTCAGTTCGGTGTAGGTCGTTCGCTCCAAGCTGGGCTGTGTGCACGAACCCCCCGTTCAG
CCCGACCGCTGCGCCTTATCCGGTAACTATCGTCTTGAGTCCAACCCGGTAAGACACGACTTATCGCCAC
TGGCAGCAGCCACTGGTAACAGGATTAGCAGAGCGAGGTATGTAGGCGGTGCTACAGAGTTCTTGAAGTG
GTGGCCTAACTACGGCTACACTAGAAGAACAGTATTTGGTATCTGCGCTCTGCTGAAGCCAGTTACCTTC
GGAAAAAGAGTTGGTAGCTCTTGATCCGGCAAACAAACCACCGCTGGTAGCGGTGGTTTTTTTGTTTGCA
AGCAGCAGATTACGCGCAGAAAAAAAGGATCTCAAGAAGATCCTTTGATCTTTTCTACGGGGTCTGACGC
TCAGTGGAACGAAAACTCACGTTAAGGGATTTTGGTCATGAGATTATCAAAAAGGATCTTCACCTAGATC
CTTTTAAATTAAAAATGAAGTTTTAAATCAATCTAAAGTATATATGAGTAAACTTGGTCTGACAGTTACC
AATGCTTAATCAGTGAGGCACCTATCTCAGCGATCTGTCTATTTCGTTCATCCATAGTTGCCTGACTCCC
CGTCGTGTAGATAACTACGATACGGGAGGGCTTACCATCTGGCCCCAGTGCTGCAATGATACCGCGAGAC
CCACGCTCACCGGCTCCAGATTTATCAGCAATAAACCAGCCAGCCGGAAGGGCCGAGCGCAGAAGTGGTC
CTGCAACTTTATCCGCCTCCATCCAGTCTATTAATTGTTGCCGGGAAGCTAGAGTAAGTAGTTCGCCAGT
TAATAGTTTGCGCAACGTTGTTGCCATTGCTACAGGCATCGTGGTGTCACGCTCGTCGTTTGGTATGGCT
TCATTCAGCTCCGGTTCCCAACGATCAAGGCGAGTTACATGATCCCCCATGTTGTGCAAAAAAGCGGTTA
GCTCCTTCGGTCCTCCGATCGTTGTCAGAAGTAAGTTGGCCGCAGTGTTATCACTCATGGTTATGGCAGC
ACTGCATAATTCTCTTACTGTCATGCCATCCGTAAGATGCTTTTCTGTGACTGGTGAGTACTCAACCAAG
TCATTCTGAGAATAGTGTATGCGGCGACCGAGTTGCTCTTGCCCGGCGTCAATACGGGATAATACCGCGC
CACATAGCAGAACTTTAAAAGTGCTCATCATTGGAAAACGTTCTTCGGGGCGAAAACTCTCAAGGATCTT
ACCGCTGTTGAGATCCAGTTCGATGTAACCCACTCGTGCACCCAACTGATCTTCAGCATCTTTTACTTTC
ACCAGCGTTTCTGGGTGAGCAAAAACAGGAAGGCAAAATGCCGCAAAAAAGGGAATAAGGGCGACACGGA
AATGTTGAATACTCATACTCTTCCTTTTTCAATATTATTGAAGCATTTATCAGGGTTATTGTCTCATGAG
CGGATACATATTTGAATGTATTTAGAAAAATAAACAAATAGGGGTTCCGCGCACATTTCCCCGAAAAGTG
CCACCTGACGTCTAAGAAACCATTATTATCATGACATTAACCTATAAAAATAGGCGTATCACGAGGCCCT
TTCGTCTCGCGCGTTTCGGTGATGACGGTGAAAACCTCTGACACATGCAGCTCCCGGAGACGGTCACAGC
TTGTCTGTAAGCGGATGCCGGGAGCAGACAAGCCCGTCAGGGCGTCAGCGGGTGTTGGCGGGTGTCGGGG
CTGGCTTAACTATGCGGCATCAGAGCAGATTGTACTGAGAGTGCACCATATGCGGTGTGAAATACCGCAC
AGATGCGTAAGGAGAAAATACCGCATCAGGCGCCATTCGCCATTCAGGCTGCGCAACTGTTGGGAAGGGC
GATCGGTGCGGGCCTCTTCGCTATTACGCCAGCTGGCGAAAGGGGGATGTGCTGCAAGGCGATTAAGTTG
GGTAACGCCAGGGTTTTCCCAGTCACGACGTTGTAAAACGACGGCCAGTGCCAAGTTGGGATCTTTGCAT
TGGCCCACGGCTCTCAGGATGGGGATGCTCCCCTTCAGCACCCGGTTCCCCTTGGAAACTGATGGTCCTG
GCTCTGTGGCATGGCAGTGGCACTGTGAGGAGCCCCCTACCAGCAGCACACAGTGGGGTTGGCACTGCCA
CGCTCCGGATGCCGCGCTCTGATCCAACCCCATAATCAAGGGAACCCGAATTGCCCCATCATTGCCCCCA
CCACCCCCATCCTGCCGGGCCCTCACACCCCACGCTGCCTTCTGGTGACATTCCCCAGCCCAAACCCACG
GCTTCATGGCTACCGCGGGGCATTTCCCATTGCCGCCCCATTATCAGCTCTGCACACCTCCCGCTGTACC
CATGCCTCGTGGCTGCCCTTCTTTGACGTATAATCTTCTAATTAATACCCGGCCTTGTCAAAGTGGAGCA
CAAACGTTAATTAATTCCCCAGCAGGCAGGTAATTAACAGTGTGACTCCCTTTTTGCTGCGAGTGGGGCT
GATACAGAGAGATGTGGCACTATGGAGCCCACGGGGTCCTGGCACTGGGTGCCCACGGAGGTCCCCATGT
GCTGCAGTGTCACCGCCTCCGAGGAGACAGTATTGTCCCTGCGGTGTCCCTGCAGCTCAGCTCTGTCCAC
AGGGCCACCTCCAGTTTGGAGGGGACACAATGCAGCCCCGATGCAACCCATCCTCGCAGCATCCCAGGGA
CAAAGACCCCACTGCAAGACCGCACACAGGGCTGGGTCCCGCTCCCCTAATATCTACAGTGCTTCTTGCA
TGGCCCCTTAATCAATGCAGTTAATCAGCATGCGCTCATGCACCGCTCTGGAGCTGCAAAGCCCCTCGCA
GCGCTGCTCACCAACACCGCGCACCGCCCCGGCCCAGCCTGCAGCACGCGCTGCAAACAGGAAAGAAACA
AAATATTGCCCAAATGTAGGCAAAGGCATTCGGCTGCCTTGACCTCCGCCGGGCCGGGCCCTGCCTGACT
CAGCTCCTTACTCAGCGCTCGCTTCCTCCCTCCGGCTGCCACCGCCGCAGCGCACACCCTGACAAAGAGT
GGCCCTTAACGGGCTCTGAGGTGCACCCAGCAGTGCACTCAGCAGTCCAAGGGCCGGCCTGGAGGTTTGC
ACCGCTACGTGCTGACATTAGCATTGAACTTGGCCCTGGGTAGTGCTGCAGGCCGGGCGGGGTGGGTGTA
GAGAGTGCAGCGCGCGTTGCACCCGGTGCCCCTTCCCCTCCCTTGCATCCCAGCAGGCTGCACCCCAGCA
CCAGGCCCGTGCATGCATGCTCCTGGTGTTATTGCAGCCTGGTGCATGCATGCGTCTTGATGGTGCAGCG
CTGTGCATGCATCCTCCTTGGTGTGTAGCAGTCTAGTGCATGCATACCCCTCGGTGTTATTGCTGCTCTG
TGCACGCACGCTCATTGTATCACTTCATCCCAGTGCATGCACTCACACTGGAGCGATTGCTGCTCGGTGC
ACGCACACTCATTGTATCACTGCAGCTCAGTGGCTGCACGCACACCGGTGTTATTGCTGCTCGGTGCGTG
CATGCACATCAGTGTCGCTGCAGCTCAGTGCATGCACGCTCATTGCCCATCGCTATCCCTGCCTCTCCTG
CTGGCGCTCCCCGAGGTGACTTCAAGGGGACCGCAGGACCACCTCGGGGGTGGGGGGAGGGCTGCACACG
CGGACCCCGCTCCCCCTCCCCAACAAAGCACTGTGGAATCAAAAAGGGGGGAGGGGGGATGGAGGGGCGC
GTCACACCCCCGCCCCACACCCTCACCTCGAGGTGAGCCCCACGTTCTGCTTCACTCTCCCCATCTCCCC
CCCCTCCCCACCCCCAATTTTGTATTTATTTATTTTTTAATTATTTTGTGCAGCGATGGGGGCGGGGGGG
GGGGGGGCGCGCGCCAGGCGGGGCGGGGSGGGGCGRGGGGSGGGGCGGGGCGAGGCGGAGAGGTGCGGCG
GCAGCCAATCAGAGCGGCGCGCTCCGAAAGTTTCCTTTTATGGCGAGGCGGCGGCGGCGGCGGCCCTATA
AAAAGCGAAGCGCGCGGCGGGCGGG
Features (pLannotate 1.2.2; 17 found; start..end, strand, type, name):
   1032..1616    +  CDS            MAPRE3 (fragment): MARE3_HUMAN - Experimental evidence at protein level: Swiss-Prot protein existence level 1. Plus-end tracking protein (+TIP) that binds to the plus-end of microtubules and regulates the dynamics of the microtubule cytoskeleton. Promotes microtubule growth. May be involved in spindle function by stabilizing microtubules and anchoring them at centrosomes. Also acts as a regulator of minus-end microtubule organization: interacts with the complex formed by AKAP9 and PDE4DIP, leading to recruit CAMSAP2 to the Golgi apparatus, thereby tethering non- centrosomal minus-end microtubules to the Golgi, a
   2106..2990    +  CDS            HaloTag®: modified bacterial dehalogenase that forms covalent bonds with chloroalkane derivatives
   3111..3428    +  CDS            miniSOG: miniSOG is a basic (constitutively fluorescent) cyan fluorescent protein published in 2011, derived from Arabidopsis thaliana. It requires the cofactor flavin for fluorescence.
   3549..3634    +  CDS            large T antigen (fragment): large T antigen from SV40 (simian virus 40)
   3657..3791    +  polyA_signal   SV40 poly(A) signal: SV40 polyadenylation signal
   3829..3845    -  protein_bind   lac operator: The lac repressor binds to the lac operator to inhibit transcription in E. coli. This inhibition can be relieved by adding lactose or isopropyl-β-D-thiogalactopyranoside (IPTG). lac repressor encoded by lacI
   3853..3883    -  promoter       lac promoter: promoter for the E. coli lac operon
   3898..3919    -  protein_bind   CAP binding site: CAP binding activates transcription in the presence of cAMP. E. coli catabolite activator protein
   3932..4024    -  CDS            lacI (fragment): lac repressor; lacI; The lac repressor binds to the lac operator to inhibit transcription in E. coli. This inhibition can be relieved by adding lactose or isopropyl-β-D-thiogalactopyranoside (IPTG).
   4207..4795    -  rep_origin     ori: high-copy-number ColE1/pMB1/pBR322/pUC origin of replication
   4966..5826    -  CDS            AmpR: β-lactamase; bla; confers resistance to ampicillin, carbenicillin, and related antibiotics
   5827..5931    -  promoter       AmpR promoter: bla
   6026..6061    +  CDS            rop (fragment): Rop protein, which maintains plasmids at low copy number; rop
   6161..6260    +  misc_feature   bom (fragment): basis of mobility region from pBR322
   6266..6420    -  CDS            lacZα (fragment): LacZα fragment of β-galactosidase; lacZ fragment
   8218..8493    +  promoter       chicken β-actin promoter: No description available
   8494..968     +  intron         chimeric intron (across the origin): chimera between introns from chicken β-actin and rabbit β-globin
