[The description below was written by a language model from this plasmid's Addgene catalogue record and pLannotate feature annotations shown in this document.]
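Description:
EB3N-VVDfast-Halo-iLID is a mammalian expression plasmid of about 8.5 kb built on the pB80 backbone. It encodes a light-controllable microtubule anchor. It is propagated in E. coli from a high-copy ColE1/pUC-type origin under ampicillin selection (AmpR with its bla promoter). The annotated remnants of lac regulatory elements, lacZα, rop and bom are backbone carry-over with no stated role. No mammalian selection marker is annotated. Expression in mammalian cells is driven by a chicken β-actin promoter followed by a chimeric chicken β-actin/rabbit β-globin intron that spans the plasmid's numbering origin. The transcript ends at an SV40 polyadenylation signal.

The 2.3 kb insert, assembled by Gibson cloning, is a single fusion. It starts with residues 1–189 of human EB3 (MAPRE3), a microtubule plus-end tracking protein, which supply the microtubule-binding portion. Next comes VVDfast, which lies in an unannotated gap of the feature table and, from general knowledge, is a variant of the light-dependent homodimerising LOV protein Vivid. HaloTag follows, allowing covalent labelling with chloroalkane ligands. The last module is iLID, a LOV2-based domain that binds SspB on blue-light illumination. The annotation tool labels this C-terminal region "miniSOG", most likely because of homology between LOV domains rather than a true miniSOG. The catalogue tag field lists mClover3, but the construct name and the feature table both indicate HaloTag at that position.

According to the record, the construct serves as the microtubule-bound anchor of the opto-katanin system. Light recruits the partner SspB-mCh-p60 to microtubules, producing localised microtubule disassembly in mammalian cells.
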