Addgene plasmid #190166: EB3N-VVDfast-Halo-iLID
Purpose: Expresses EB3N-VVDfast-Halo-iLID, a microtubule anchor used for optogenetic recruitment of SspB-mCh-p60, in mammalian cells.
Depositing lab: Anna Akhmanova. Depositing organization: Utrecht University. Publication: Opto-katanin, an optogenetic tool for localized, microtubule disassembly. Meiring JCM, Grigoriev I, Nijenhuis W, Kapitein LC, Akhmanova A. Curr Biol. 2022 Nov 7;32(21):4660-4674.e6. doi: 10.1016/j.cub.2022.09.010. Epub 2022 Sep 28. PubMed 36174574.
Backbone
  Vector backbone: pB80
  Backbone manufacturer: Lukas Kapitein lab
  Backbone size w/o insert (bp): 6000
  Total vector size (bp): 8487
  Vector type: Mammalian Expression
Growth in bacteria
  Bacterial resistance: Ampicillin, 100 μg/mL
  Growth temperature: 37°C
  Growth strain: DH5alpha
  Copy number: High Copy
Gene/Insert
  Gene/Insert name: EB3N-VVDfast-Halo-iLID (alt name: EB3N (1-189)-VVDfast-Halo-iLID)
  Species: H. sapiens (human), Synthetic
  Insert size (bp): 2331
  Mutation: 1-189 aa from EB3
  GenBank ID: AB025186.1
  Tag / fusion protein: -VVDfast-mClover3-iLID (C terminal on insert)
  Entrez Gene: MAPRE3 (a.k.a. EB3, EBF3, EBF3-S, RP3)
  Cloning method: Gibson Cloning
  Sequencing primers: 5′ ggcttctggcgtgtgaccggcgg; 3′ cctcccacacctccccctgaacct
Terms and licenses: Academic/Nonprofit Terms; Industry Terms: Not Available to Industry
How to cite: EB3N-VVDfast-Halo-iLID was a gift from Anna Akhmanova (Addgene plasmid # 190166 ; http://n2t.net/addgene:190166 ; RRID:Addgene_190166)
